>Addgene plasmid #99326 | pCAG-OSF-VPS15 | depositor partial sequence | sequence record 181891 | Full-length VPS15 (KpnI/XhoI)
ATGGGAAATCAGCTGGCCGGCATCGCTCCTAGCCAGATTCTGTCCGTGGAATCTTACTTCAGTGACATCC
ATGATTTTGAGTATGACAAATCACTGGGAAGCACCCGGTTCTTTAAGGTGGCCCGGGCTAAACACAGAGA
AGGCCTGGTGGTGGTGAAGGTGTTCGCTATCCAGGATCCCACTCTGCCTCTGACCAGTTATAAACAGGAG
CTGGAGGAACTGAAGATTAGACTGAACTCAGCCCAGAATTGCCTGCCATTCCAGAAAGCTAGCGAGAAGG
CCTCCGAAAAAGCCGCTATGCTGTTTAGGCAGTACGTGCGCGACAACCTGTATGATCGGATTTCCACAAG
ACCCTTCCTGAACAATATCGAGAAGCGGTGGATCGCCTTTCAGATTCTGACTGCTGTGGACCAGGCCCAT
AAATCTGGAGTGAGACACGGCGATATCAAGACTGAGAACGTGATGGTGACCAGCTGGAATTGGGTGCTGC
TGACAGACTTCGCTTCCTTTAAGCCAACTTACCTGCCCGAAGACAACCCTGCCGATTTCAATTATTTCTT
TGACACTAGCCGGAGAAGGACCTGCTACATCGCTCCTGAGCGGTTCGTGGATGGCGGGATGTTTGCCACC
GAGCTGGAATACATGAGAGACCCATCAACACCCCTGGTGGATCTGAACAGCAATCAGAGGAGGAGAGGAG
AGCTGAAGAGGGCTATGGACATCTTTTCTGCTGGGTGTGTGATTGCCGAGCTGTTCACCGAAGGAGTGCC
TCTGTTTGATCTGAGTCAGCTGCTGGCCTATAGGAACGGACACTTCTTTCCAGAGCAGGTGCTGAATAAG
ATCGAGGATCATAGCATTCGCGAACTGGTGACACAGATGATCCACAGGGAACCAGACAAACGCCTGGAGG
CTGAAGATTACCTGAAGCAGCAGAGAGGCAACGCCTTCCCAGAGATCTTCTACACATTTCTGCAGCCCTA
TATGGCCCAGTTCGCTAAAGAGACTTTTCTGAGCGCCGACGAACGGATCCTGGTCATCAGAAAGGATCTG
GGAAACATCATTCATAATCTGTGCGGCCACGACCTGCCCGAAAAAGCCGAGGGCGAACCTAAGGAGAATG
GGCTGGTCATCCTGGTGTCTGTGATTACAAGTTGCCTGCAGACTCTGAAGTATTGTGATAGCAAACTGGC
CGCTCTGGAACTGATCCTGCATCTGGCTCCAAGGCTGTCCGTGGAGATCCTGCTGGACAGAATTACCCCT
TACCTGCTGCACTTCTCCAACGATTCTGTGCCACGGGTGAGAGCCGAGGCTCTGAGGACACTGACTAAAG
TGCTGGCCCTGGTGAAGGAAGTGCCTCGCAACGACATCAATATCTACCCCGAGTATATCCTGCCTGGCAT
TGCCCACCTGGCTCAGGACGATGCCACTATTGTGAGGCTGGCCTATGCTGAGAATATCGCCCTGCTGGCT
GAAACCGCCCTGCGCTTTCTGGAGCTGGTGCAGCTGAAGAACCTGAATATGGAAAACGACCCCAACAATG
AGGAAATCGATGAGGTGACCCATCCTAACGGGAATTACGACACAGAGCTGCAGGCCCTGCACGAAATGGT
GCAGCAGAAAGTGGTGACCCTGCTGTCCGATCCAGAAAACATTGTGAAGCAGACTCTGATGGAGAATGGG
ATCACCAGGCTGTGTGTGTTCTTTGGACGCCAGAAAGCTAACGACGTGCTGCTGTCACATATGATCACAT
TCCTGAACGACAAGAATGATTGGCACCTGCGGGGCGCCTTCTTTGATAGCATCGTGGGAGTGGCCGCTTA
TGTGGGCTGGCAGAGCTCCTCTATTCTGAAGCCTCTGCTGCAGCAGGGGCTGTCTGACGCCGAGGAATTT
GTGATCGTGAAAGCTCTGTATGCCCTGACCTGCATGTGTCAGCTGGGACTGCTGCAGAAGCCACATGTGT
ACGAGTTCGCTAGCGATATCGCCCCATTTCTGTGCCACCCCAATCTGTGGATTCGGTATGGGGCCGTGGG
ATTCATCACTGTGGTGGCTAGACAGATTAGCACCGCCGACGTGTACTGTAAACTGATGCCATACCTGGAT
CCCTATATCACACAGCCCATCATTCAGATTGAACGGAAACTGGTGCTGCTGTCCGTGCTGAAGGAGCCTG
TGTCTAGGAGTATTTTCGACTACGCCCTGCGCAGCAAGGATATCACTTCCCTGTTTAGACACCTGCATAT
GAGGCAGAAGAAACGCAACGGATCCCTGCCTGACTGCCCACCTCCAGAGGATCCAGCCATCGCTCAGCTG
CTGAAGAAACTGCTGTCTCAGGGGATGACCGAGGAAGAGGAAGACAAGCTGCTGGCCCTGAAAGATTTCA
TGATGAAGTCTAACAAGGCCAAAGCTAATATCGTGGACCAGAGTCACCTGCATGATAGTTCACAGAAGGG
CGTGATCGACCTGGCCGCTCTGGGCATTACAGGGAGGCAGGTGGATCTGGTGAAGACTAAACAGGAGCCC
GACGATAAAAGGGCCCGCAAGCACGTGAAACAGGACAGCAACGTGAATGAGGAATGGAAGTCAATGTTTG
GAAGCCTGGACCCCCCTAATATGCCTCAGGCTCTGCCAAAAGGCAGCGATCAGGAAGTGATCCAGACCGG
GAAGCCACCAAGATCAGAGAGCTCCGCCGGCATTTGTGTGCCCCTGAGCACATCTAGTCAGGTGCCTGAG
GTGACCACAGTGCAGAACAAGAAACCTGTGATCCCAGTGCTGTCAAGCACCATTCTGCCAAGCACATACC
AGATCAGGATTACTACCTGCAAAACCGAACTGCAGCAGCTGATCCAGCAGAAGCGGGAGCAGTGTAACGC
TGAAAGAATTGCCAAGCAGATGATGGAGAATGCCGAGTGGGAAAGTAAACCTCCACCACCTGGATGGAGG
CCAAAGGGACTGCTGGTGGCTCACCTGCATGAACACAAAAGCGCCGTGAATCGGATCAGAGTGTCCGACG
AGCACTCTCTGTTCGCCACATGCTCCAACGATGGAACTGTGAAGATTTGGAATTCTCAGAAGATGGAGGG
CAAAACAACTACCACAAGGTCTATCCTGACCTATAGTCGGATTGGAGGCAGAGTGAAGACCCTGACATTT
TGTCAGGGCAGCCATTACCTGGCCATCGCTTCCGACAACGGGGCTGTGCAGCTGCTGGGAATTGAAGCCT
CAAAGCTGCCCAAAAGCCCTAAGATCCACCCCCTGCAGTCCAGGATTCTGGACCAGAAGGAGGATGGCTG
CGTGGTGGACATGCACCATTTCAACAGTGGGGCCCAGTCAGTGCTGGCCTACGCTACAGTGAATGGGTCT
CTGGTGGGATGGGATCTGCGCTCCTCTAGTAACGCTTGGACTCTGAAGCATGACCTGAAATCCGGCCTGA
TCACCTCTTTCGCCGTGGATATTCACCAGTGCTGGCTGTGTATCGGCACATCAAGCGGGACTATGGCTTG
CTGGGACATGCGCTTTCAGCTGCCAATCTCCTCTCATTGTCACCCAAGCAGGGCTAGGATTAGGAGGCTG
TCTATGCACCCTCTGTATCAGAGTTGGGTCATCGCCGCTGTGCAGGGGAACAATGAAGTGTCCATGTGGG
ACATGGAGACCGGAGATCGGAGATTCACACTGTGGGCTAGTTCAGCCCCACCCCTGTCTGAGCTGCAGCC
TAGTCCACATTCAGTGCACGGGATCTACTGTTCCCCTGCTGATGGAAATCCAATCCTGCTGACCGCCGGC
TCTGACATGAAAATTAGGTTTTGGGATCTGGCTTACCCAGAGCGCAGTTATGTGGTGGCCGGCTCAACCA
GCTCCCCCTCAGTGAGCTACTATCGGAAGATCATTGAGGGCACAGAAGTGGTGCAGGAAATCCAGAACAA
GCAGAAAGTGGGACCAAGTGACGATACTCCAAGGAGGGGACCTGAGTCACTGCCAGTGGGACACCATGAC
ATCATTACCGATGTGGCTACATTCCAGACTACCCAGGGCTTCATCGTGACCGCCTCCAGAGACGGCATCG
TGAAAGTGTGGAAGTGA
