>Addgene plasmid #99326 | pCAG-OSF-VPS15 | addgene partial sequence | sequence record 191081 | Addgene Partial NGS Result
GCCTCGGGCCGGGGAGGGCTCGGGGGAGGGGCGCGGCGGCCCCCGGAGCGCCGGCGGCTGTCGAGGCGCG
GCGAGCCGCAGCCATTGCCTTTTATGGTAATCGTGCGAGAGGGCGCAGGGACTTCCTTTGTCCCAAATCT
GTGCGGAGCCGAAATCTGGGAGGCGCCGCCGCACCCCCTCTAGCGGGCGCGGGGCGAAGCGGTGCGGCGC
CGGCAGGAAGGAAATGGGCGGGGAGGGCCTTCGTGCGTCGCCGCGCCGCCGTCCCCTTCTCCCTCTCCAG
CCTCGGGGCTGTCCGCGGGGGGACGGCTGCCTTCGGGGGGGACGGGGCAGGGCGGGGTTCGGCTTCTGGC
GTGTGACCGGCGGCTCTAGAGCCTCTGCTAACCATGTTCATGCCTTCTTCTTTTTCCTACAGCTCCTGGG
CAACGTGCTGGTTATTGTGCTGTCTCATCATTTTGGCAAAGAATTCCTCGATCGACGGTATCGATGCCAC
CATGGCTAGCTGGAGCCACCCGCAGTTCGAGAAAGGTGGAGGTGCCCGAGGTGGATCGGGAGGTGGATCG
TGGAGCCACCCGCAGTTCGAAAAAGGATTCGATTACAAGGATGACGATGACAAGGGTACCATGGGAAATC
AGCTGGCCGGCATCGCTCCTAGCCAGATTCTGTCCGTGGAATCTTACTTCAGTGACATCCATGATTTTGA
GTATGACAAATCACTGGGAAGCACCCGGTTCTTTAAGGTGGCCCGGGCTAAACACAGAGAAGGCCTGGTG
GTGGTGAAGGTGTTCGCTATCCAGGATCCCACTCTGCCTCTGACCAGTTATAAACAGGAGCTGGAGGAAC
TGAAGATTAGACTGAACTCAGCCCAGAATTGCCTGCCATTCCAGAAAGCTAGCGAGAAGGCCTCCGAAAA
AGCCGCTATGCTGTTTAGGCAGTACGTGCGCGACAACCTGTATGATCGGATTTCCACAAGACCCTTCCTG
AACAATATCGAGAAGCGGTGGATCGCCTTTCAGATTCTGACTGCTGTGGACCAGGCCCATAAATCTGGAG
TGAGACACGGCGATATCAAGACTGAGAACGTGATGGTGACCAGCTGGAATTGGGTGCTGCTGACAGACTT
CGCTTCCTTTAAGCCAACTTACCTGCCCGAAGACAACCCTGCCGATTTCAATTATTTCTTTGACACTAGC
CGGAGAAGGACCTGCTACATCGCTCCTGAGCGGTTCGTGGATGGCGGGATGTTTGCCACCGAGCTGGAAT
ACATGAGAGACCCATCAACACCCCTGGTGGATCTGAACAGCAATCAGAGGAGGAGAGGAGAGCTGAAGAG
GGCTATGGACATCTTTTCTGCTGGGTGTGTGATTGCCGAGCTGTTCACCGAAGGAGTGCCTCTGTTTGAT
CTGAGTCAGCTGCTGGCCTATAGGAACGGACACTTCTTTCCAGAGCAGGTGCTGAATAAGATCGAGGATC
ATAGCATTCGCGAACTGGTGACACAGATGATCCACAGGGAACCAGACAAACGCCTGGAGGCTGAAGATTA
CCTGAAGCAGCAGAGAGGCAACGCCTTCCCAGAGATCTTCTACACATTTCTGCAGCCCTATATGGCCCAG
TTCGCTAAAGAGACTTTTCTGAGCGCCGACGAACGGATCCTGGTCATCAGAAAGGATCTGGGAAACATCA
TTCATAATCTGTGCGGCCACGACCTGCCCGAAAAAGCCGAGGGCGAACCTAAGGAGAATGGGCTGGTCAT
CCTGGTGTCTGTGATTACAAGTTGCCTGCAGACTCTGAAGTATTGTGATAGCAAACTGGCCGCTCTGGAA
CTGATCCTGCATCTGGCTCCAAGGCTGTCCGTGGAGATCCTGCTGGACAGAATTACCCCTTACCTGCTGC
ACTTCTCCAACGATTCTGTGCCACGGGTGAGAGCCGAGGCTCTGAGGACACTGACTAAAGTGCTGGCCCT
GGTGAAGGAAGTGCCTCGCAACGACATCAATATCTACCCCGAGTATATCCTGCCTGGCATTGCCCACCTG
GCTCAGGACGATGCCACTATTGTGAGGCTGGCCTATGCTGAGAATATCGCCCTGCTGGCTGAAACCGCCC
TGCGCTTTCTGGAGCTGGTGCAGCTGAAGAACCTGAATATGGAAAACGACCCCAACAATGAGGAAATCGA
TGAGGTGACCCATCCTAACGGGAATTACGACACAGAGCTGCAGGCCCTGCACGAAATGGTGCAGCAGAAA
GTGGTGACCCTGCTGTCCGATCCAGAAAACATTGTGAAGCAGACTCTGATGGAGAATGGGATCACCAGGC
TGTGTGTGTTCTTTGGACGCCAGAAAGCTAACGACGTGCTGCTGTCACATATGATCACATTCCTGAACGA
CAAGAATGATTGGCACCTGCGGGGCGCCTTCTTTGATAGCATCGTGGGAGTGGCCGCTTATGTGGGCTGG
CAGAGCTCCTCTATTCTGAAGCCTCTGCTGCAGCAGGGGCTGTCTGACGCCGAGGAATTTGTGATCGTGA
AAGCTCTGTATGCCCTGACCTGCATGTGTCAGCTGGGACTGCTGCAGAAGCCACATGTGTACGAGTTCGC
TAGCGATATCGCCCCATTTCTGTGCCACCCCAATCTGTGGATTCGGTATGGGGCCGTGGGATTCATCACT
GTGGTGGCTAGACAGATTAGCACCGCCGACGTGTACTGTAAACTGATGCCATACCTGGATCCCTATATCA
CACAGCCCATCATTCAGATTGAACGGAAACTGGTGCTGCTGTCCGTGCTGAAGGAGCCTGTGTCTAGGAG
TATTTTCGACTACGCCCTGCGCAGCAAGGATATCACTTCCCTGTTTAGACACCTGCATATGAGGCAGAAG
AAACGCAACGGATCCCTGCCTGACTGCCCACCTCCAGAGGATCCAGCCATCGCTCAGCTGCTGAAGAAAC
TGCTGTCTCAGGGGATGACCGAGGAAGAGGAAGACAAGCTGCTGGCCCTGAAAGATTTCATGATGAAGTC
TAACAAGGCCAAAGCTAATATCGTGGACCAGAGTCACCTGCATGATAGTTCACAGAAGGGCGTGATCGAC
CTGGCCGCTCTGGGCATTACAGGGAGGCAGGTGGATCTGGTGAAGACTAAACAGGAGCCCGACGATAAAA
GGGCCCGCAAGCACGTGAAACAGGACAGCAACGTGAATGAGGAATGGAAGTCAATGTTTGGAAGCCTGGA
CCCCCCTAATATGCCTCAGGCTCTGCCAAAAGGCAGCGATCAGGAAGTGATCCAGACCGGGAAGCCACCA
AGATCAGAGAGCTCCGCCGGCATTTGTGTGCCCCTGAGCACATCTAGTCAGGTGCCTGAGGTGACCACAG
TGCAGAACAAGAAACCTGTGATCCCAGTGCTGTCAAGCACCATTCTGCCAAGCACATACCAGATCAGGAT
TACTACCTGCAAAACCGAACTGCAGCAGCTGATCCAGCAGAAGCGGGAGCAGTGTAACGCTGAAAGAATT
GCCAAGCAGATGATGGAGAATGCCGAGTGGGAAAGTAAACCTCCACCACCTGGATGGAGGCCAAAGGGAC
TGCTGGTGGCTCACCTGCATGAACACAAAAGCGCCGTGAATCGGATCAGAGTGTCCGACGAGCACTCTCT
GTTCGCCACATGCTCCAACGATGGAACTGTGAAGATTTGGAATTCTCAGAAGATGGAGGGCAAAACAACT
ACCACAAGGTCTATCCTGACCTATAGTCGGATTGGAGGCAGAGTGAAGACCCTGACATTTTGTCAGGGCA
GCCATTACCTGGCCATCGCTTCCGACAACGGGGCTGTGCAGCTGCTGGGAATTGAAGCCTCAAAGCTGCC
CAAAAGCCCTAAGATCCACCCCCTGCAGTCCAGGATTCTGGACCAGAAGGAGGATGGCTGCGTGGTGGAC
ATGCACCATTTCAACAGTGGGGCCCAGTCAGTGCTGGCCTACGCTACAGTGAATGGGTCTCTGGTGGGAT
GGGATCTGCGCTCCTCTAGTAACGCTTGGACTCTGAAGCATGACCTGAAATCCGGCCTGATCACCTCTTT
CGCCGTGGATATTCACCAGTGCTGGCTGTGTATCGGCACATCAAGCGGGACTATGGCTTGCTGGGACATG
CGCTTTCAGCTGCCAATCTCCTCTCATTGTCACCCAAGCAGGGCTAGGATTAGGAGGCTGTCTATGCACC
CTCTGTATCAGAGTTGGGTCATCGCCGCTGTGCAGGGGAACAATGAAGTGTCCATGTGGGACATGGAGAC
CGGAGATCGGAGATTCACACTGTGGGCTAGTTCAGCCCCACCCCTGTCTGAGCTGCAGCCTAGTCCACAT
TCAGTGCACGGGATCTACTGTTCCCCTGCTGATGGAAATCCAATCCTGCTGACCGCCGGCTCTGACATGA
AAATTAGGTTTTGGGATCTGGCTTACCCAGAGCGCAGTTATGTGGTGGCCGGCTCAACCAGCTCCCCCTC
AGTGAGCTACTATCGGAAGATCATTGAGGGCACAGAAGTGGTGCAGGAAATCCAGAACAAGCAGAAAGTG
GGACCAAGTGACGATACTCCAAGGAGGGGACCTGAGTCACTGCCAGTGGGACACCATGACATCATTACCG
ATGTGGCTACATTCCAGACTACCCAGGGCTTCATCGTGACCGCCTCCAGAGACGGCATCGTGAAAGTGTG
GAAGTGACTCGAGGAATTCACTCCTCAGGTGCAGGCTGCCTATCAGAAGGTGGTGGCTGGTGTGGCCAAT
GCCCTGGCTCACAAATACCACTGAGATCTTTTTCCCTCTGCCAAAAATTATGGGGACATCATGAAGCCCC
TTGAGCATCTGACTTCTGGCTAATAAAGGAAATTTATTTTCATTGCAATAGTGTGTTGGAATTTTTTGTG
TCTCTCACTCGGAAGGACATATGGGAGGGCAAATCATTTAAAACATCAGAATGAGTATTTGGTTTAGAGT
TTGGCAACATATGCCCATATGCTGGCTGCCATGAACAAAGGTTGGCTATAAAGAGGTCATCAGTATATGA
AACAGCCCCCTGCTGTCCATTCCTTATTCCATAGAAAAGCCTTGACTTGAGGTTAGATTTTTTTTATATT
TTGTTTTGTGTTATTTTTTTCTTTAACATCCCTAAAATTTTCCTTACATGTTTTACTAGCCAGATTTTTC
CTCCTCTCCTGACTACTCCCAGTCATAGCTGTCCCTCTTCTCTTATGGAGATCCCTCGACCTGCAGCCCA
AGCTTGGCGTAATCATGGTCATAGCTGTTTCCTGTGTGAAATTGTTATCCGCTCACAATTCCACACAACA
TACGAGCCGGAAGCATAAAGTGTAAAGCCTGGGGTGCCTAATGAGTGAGCTAACTCACATTAATTGCGTT
GCGCTCACTGCCCGCTTTCCAGTCGGGAAACCTGTCGTGCCAGCGGATCCGCATCTCAATTAGTCAGCAA
CCATAGTCCCGCCCCTAACTCCGCCCATCCCGCCCCTAACTCCGCCCAGTTCCGCCCATTCTCCGCCCCA
TGGCTGACTAATTTTTTTTATTTATGCAGAGGCCGAGGCCGCCTCGGCCTCTGAGCTATTCCAGAAGTAG
TGAGGAGGCTTTTTTGGAGGCCTAGGCTTTTGCAAAAAGCTAACTTGTTTATTGCAGCTTATAATGGTTA
CAAATAAAGCAATAGCATCACAAATTTCACAAATAAAGCATTTTTTTCACTGCATTCTAGTTGTGGTTTG
TCCAAACTCATCAATGTATCTTATCATGTCTGGATCCGCTGCATTAATGAATCGGCCAACGCGCGGGGAG
AGGCGGTTTGCGTATTGGGCGCTCTTCCGCTTCCTCGCTCACTGACTCGCTGCGCTCGGTCGTTCGGCTG
CGGCGAGCGGTATCAGCTCACTCAAAGGCGGTAATACGGTTATCCACAGAATCAGGGGATAACGCAGGAA
AGAACATGTGAGCAAAAGGCCAGCAAAAGGCCAGGAACCGTAAAAAGGCCGCGTTGCTGGCGTTTTTCCA
TAGGCTCCGCCCCCCTGACGAGCATCACAAAAATCGACGCTCAAGTCAGAGGTGGCGAAACCCGACAGGA
CTATAAAGATACCAGGCGTTTCCCCCTGGAAGCTCCCTCGTGCGCTCTCCTGTTCCGACCCTGCCGCTTA
CCGGATACCTGTCCGCCTTTCTCCCTTCGGGAAGCGTGGCGCTTTCTCATAGCTCACGCTGTAGGTATCT
CAGTTCGGTGTAGGTCGTTCGCTCCAAGCTGGGCTGTGTGCACGAACCCCCCGTTCAGCCCGACCGCTGC
GCCTTATCCGGTAACTATCGTCTTGAGTCCAACCCGGTAAGACACGACTTATCGCCACTGGCAGCAGCCA
CTGGTAACAGGATTAGCAGAGCGAGGTATGTAGGCGGTGCTACAGAGTTCTTGAAGTGGTGGCCTAACTA
CGGCTACACTAGAAGAACAGTATTTGGTATCTGCGCTCTGCTGAAGCCAGTTACCTTCGGAAAAAGAGTT
GGTAGCTCTTGATCCGGCAAACAAACCACCGCTGGTAGCGGTGGTTTTTTTGTTTGCAAGCAGCAGATTA
CGCGCAGAAAAAAAGGATCTCAAGAAGATCCTTTGATCTTTTCTACGGGGTCTGACGCTCAGTGGAACGA
AAACTCACGTTAAGGGATTTTGGTCATGAGATTATCAAAAAGGATCTTCACCTAGATCCTTTTAAATTAA
AAATGAAGTTTTAAATCAATCTAAAGTATATATGAGTAAACTTGGTCTGACAGTTACCAATGCTTAATCA
GTGAGGCACCTATCTCAGCGATCTGTCTATTTCGTTCATCCATAGTTGCCTGACTCCCCGTCGTGTAGAT
AACTACGATACGGGAGGGCTTACCATCTGGCCCCAGTGCTGCAATGATACCGCGAGACCCACGCTCACCG
GCTCCAGATTTATCAGCAATAAACCAGCCAGCCGGAAGGGCCGAGCGCAGAAGTGGTCCTGCAACTTTAT
CCGCCTCCATCCAGTCTATTAATTGTTGCCGGGAAGCTAGAGTAAGTAGTTCGCCAGTTAATAGTTTGCG
CAACGTTGTTGCCATTGCTACAGGCATCGTGGTGTCACGCTCGTCGTTTGGTATGGCTTCATTCAGCTCC
GGTTCCCAACGATCAAGGCGAGTTACATGATCCCCCATGTTGTGCAAAAAAGCGGTTAGCTCCTTCGGTC
CTCCGATCGTTGTCAGAAGTAAGTTGGCCGCAGTGTTATCACTCATGGTTATGGCAGCACTGCATAATTC
TCTTACTGTCATGCCATCCGTAAGATGCTTTTCTGTGACTGGTGAGTACTCAACCAAGTCATTCTGAGAA
TAGTGTATGCGGCGACCGAGTTGCTCTTGCCCGGCGTCAATACGGGATAATACCGCGCCACATAGCAGAA
CTTTAAAAGTGCTCATCATTGGAAAACGTTCTTCGGGGCGAAAACTCTCAAGGATCTTACCGCTGTTGAG
ATCCAGTTCGATGTAACCCACTCGTGCACCCAACTGATCTTCAGCATCTTTTACTTTCACCAGCGTTTCT
GGGTGAGCAAAAACAGGAAGGCAAAATGCCGCAAAAAAGGGAATAAGGGCGACACGGAAATGTTGAATAC
TCATACTCTTCCTTTTTCAATATTATTGAAGCATTTATCAGGGTTATTGTCTCATGAGCGGATACATATT
TGAATGTATTTAGAAAAATAAACAAATAGGGGTTCCGCGCACATTTCCCCGAAAAGTGCCACCTGGGTCG
ACATTGATTATTGACTAGTTATTAATAGTAATCAATTACGGGGTCATTAGTTCATAGCCCATATATGGAG
TTCCGCGTTACATAACTTACGGTAAATGGCCCGCCTGGCTGACCGCCCAACGACCCCCGCCCATTGACGT
CAATAATGACGTATGTTCCCATAGTAACGCCAATAGGGACTTTCCATTGACGTCAATGGGTGGAGTATTT
ACGGTAAACTGCCCACTTGGCAGTACATCAAGTGTATCATATGCCAAGTACGCCCCCTATTGACGTCAAT
GACGGTAAATGGCCCGCCTGGCATTATGCCCAGTACATGACCTTATGGGACTTTCCTACTTGGCAGTACA
TCTACGTATTAGTCATCGCTATTACCATGGTCGAGGTGAGCCCCACGTTCTGCTTCACTCTCCCCATCTC
CCCCCCCTCCCCACCCCCAATTTTGTATTTATTTATTTTTTAATTATTTTGTGCAGCGATGGGGGCGGGG
GGGGGGG
