[The description below was written by a language model from this plasmid's Addgene catalogue record.]
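Description:
pCAG-OSF-VPS15 is a mammalian expression plasmid built on the pCAG backbone that encodes human VPS15 (PIK3R4, also called p150), the large regulatory subunit of the class III phosphatidylinositol 3-kinase complexes. It is maintained in E. coli as a high-copy plasmid under ampicillin selection. The record does not list a mammalian selection marker or the origin of replication, and no feature table is provided, so finer details of the backbone cannot be confirmed here.

The VPS15 open reading frame is a codon-optimized version of the human gene, inserted by restriction cloning between KpnI and XhoI sites and terminated by its own stop codon. It sits in frame behind a backbone-encoded N-terminal "OSF" tag consisting of two Strep tags followed by a FLAG tag, giving a Strep-Strep-Flag-VPS15 fusion. The tandem Strep elements allow gentle affinity capture on Strep-Tactin-type resins, while FLAG offers a second purification handle or an epitope for detection. The catalogue lists the promoter as CMV. The pCAG name usually denotes the hybrid CAG promoter, which combines the CMV early enhancer with a chicken beta-actin promoter, so the entry may refer to that enhancer component, although the record does not settle this.

The stated purpose is to serve as one component for recombinant production of the PI3KC3-C1 complex, the autophagy-specific PI3-kinase assembly, in mammalian cells. It is presumably used alongside companion plasmids for the other subunits, with the tagged VPS15 allowing the assembled complex to be isolated for structural and biochemical study.
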