Addgene plasmid #99326: pCAG-OSF-VPS15
Purpose: Component for mammalian expression of recombinant PI3KC3-C1 complex
Depositing lab: James Hurley. Depositing organization: University of California, Berkeley. Publication: Architecture and dynamics of the autophagic phosphatidylinositol 3-kinase complex. Baskaran S, Carlson LA, Stjepanovic G, Young LN, Kim DJ, Grob P, Stanley RE, Nogales E, Hurley JH. Elife. 2014 Dec 9;3. doi: 10.7554/eLife.05115. PubMed 25490155.
Backbone
  Vector backbone: pCAG
  Vector type: Mammalian Expression
Growth in bacteria
  Bacterial resistance: Ampicillin, 100 μg/mL
  Growth temperature: 37°C
  Growth strain: DH5alpha
  Copy number: High Copy
Gene/Insert
  Gene/Insert name: VPS15
  Species: H. sapiens (human)
  GenBank ID: AAI27106.1
  Entrez Gene: PIK3R4 (a.k.a. VPS15, p150)
  Promoter: CMV
  Tag / fusion protein: Strep-Strep-Flag (N terminal on backbone)
  Cloning method: Restriction Enzyme; 5′ cloning site KpnI (unknown if destroyed); 3′ cloning site XhoI (unknown if destroyed)
  Sequencing primers: 5′ pCAG_fwd: 5'- TTC CTCGATCGACGGTATCGA; 3′ pCAG_rev: 5'- gagccagggcattggccacac
Terms and licenses: Academic/Nonprofit Terms; Industry Terms: Not Available to Industry
Depositor comments: Strep-Strep-Flag-VPS15-stop, codon-optimized gene
How to cite: pCAG-OSF-VPS15 was a gift from James Hurley (Addgene plasmid # 99326 ; http://n2t.net/addgene:99326 ; RRID:Addgene_99326)
